>Addgene plasmid #112383 | pZNF250-donor | depositor full sequence | sequence record 211774 | Full Sequence
GACCTGCAGGCATGCAAGCTTGGCGTAATCATGGTCATAGCTGTTTCCTGTGTGAAATTGTTATCCGCTC
ACAATTCCACACAACATACGAGCCGGAAGCATAAAGTGTAAAGCCTGGGGTGCCTAATGAGTGAGCTAAC
TCACATTAATTGCGTTGCGCTCACTGCCCGCTTTCCAGTCGGGAAACCTGTCGTGCCAGCTGCATTAATG
AATCGGCCAACGCGCGGGGAGAGGCGGTTTGCGTATTGGGCGCTCTTCCGCTTCCTCGCTCACTGACTCG
CTGCGCTCGGTCGTTCGGCTGCGGCGAGCGGTATCAGCTCACTCAAAGGCGGTAATACGGTTATCCACAG
AATCAGGGGATAACGCAGGAAAGAACATGTGAGCAAAAGGCCAGCAAAAGGCCAGGAACCGTAAAAAGGC
CGCGTTGCTGGCGTTTTTCCATAGGCTCCGCCCCCCTGACGAGCATCACAAAAATCGACGCTCAAGTCAG
AGGTGGCGAAACCCGACAGGACTATAAAGATACCAGGCGTTTCCCCCTGGAAGCTCCCTCGTGCGCTCTC
CTGTTCCGACCCTGCCGCTTACCGGATACCTGTCCGCCTTTCTCCCTTCGGGAAGCGTGGCGCTTTCTCA
TAGCTCACGCTGTAGGTATCTCAGTTCGGTGTAGGTCGTTCGCTCCAAGCTGGGCTGTGTGCACGAACCC
CCCGTTCAGCCCGACCGCTGCGCCTTATCCGGTAACTATCGTCTTGAGTCCAACCCGGTAAGACACGACT
TATCGCCACTGGCAGCAGCCACTGGTAACAGGATTAGCAGAGCGAGGTATGTAGGCGGTGCTACAGAGTT
CTTGAAGTGGTGGCCTAACTACGGCTACACTAGAAGGACAGTATTTGGTATCTGCGCTCTGCTGAAGCCA
GTTACCTTCGGAAAAAGAGTTGGTAGCTCTTGATCCGGCAAACAAACCACCGCTGGTAGCGGTGGTTTTT
TTGTTTGCAAGCAGCAGATTACGCGCAGAAAAAAAGGATCTCAAGAAGATCCTTTGATCTTTTCTACGGG
GTCTGACGCTCAGTGGAACGAAAACTCACGTTAAGGGATTTTGGTCATGAGATTATCAAAAAGGATCTTC
ACCTAGATCCTTTTAAATTAAAAATGAAGTTTTAAATCAATCTAAAGTATATATGAGTAAACTTGGTCTG
ACAGTTACCAATGCTTAATCAGTGAGGCACCTATCTCAGCGATCTGTCTATTTCGTTCATCCATAGTTGC
CTGACTCCCCGTCGTGTAGATAACTACGATACGGGAGGGCTTACCATCTGGCCCCAGTGCTGCAATGATA
CCGCGAGACCCACGCTCACCGGCTCCAGATTTATCAGCAATAAACCAGCCAGCCGGAAGGGCCGAGCGCA
GAAGTGGTCCTGCAACTTTATCCGCCTCCATCCAGTCTATTAATTGTTGCCGGGAAGCTAGAGTAAGTAG
TTCGCCAGTTAATAGTTTGCGCAACGTTGTTGCCATTGCTACAGGCATCGTGGTGTCACGCTCGTCGTTT
GGTATGGCTTCATTCAGCTCCGGTTCCCAACGATCAAGGCGAGTTACATGATCCCCCATGTTGTGCAAAA
AAGCGGTTAGCTCCTTCGGTCCTCCGATCGTTGTCAGAAGTAAGTTGGCCGCAGTGTTATCACTCATGGT
TATGGCAGCACTGCATAATTCTCTTACTGTCATGCCATCCGTAAGATGCTTTTCTGTGACTGGTGAGTAC
TCAACCAAGTCATTCTGAGAATAGTGTATGCGGCGACCGAGTTGCTCTTGCCCGGCGTCAATACGGGATA
ATACCGCGCCACATAGCAGAACTTTAAAAGTGCTCATCATTGGAAAACGTTCTTCGGGGCGAAAACTCTC
AAGGATCTTACCGCTGTTGAGATCCAGTTCGATGTAACCCACTCGTGCACCCAACTGATCTTCAGCATCT
TTTACTTTCACCAGCGTTTCTGGGTGAGCAAAAACAGGAAGGCAAAATGCCGCAAAAAAGGGAATAAGGG
CGACACGGAAATGTTGAATACTCATACTCTTCCTTTTTCAATATTATTGAAGCATTTATCAGGGTTATTG
TCTCATGAGCGGATACATATTTGAATGTATTTAGAAAAATAAACAAATAGGGGTTCCGCGCACATTTCCC
CGAAAAGTGCCACCTGACGTCTAAGAAACCATTATTATCATGACATTAACCTATAAAAATAGGCGTATCA
CGAGGCCCTTTCGTCTCGCGCGTTTCGGTGATGACGGTGAAAACCTCTGACACATGCAGCTCCCGGAGAC
GGTCACAGCTTGTCTGTAAGCGGATGCCGGGAGCAGACAAGCCCGTCAGGGCGCGTCAGCGGGTGTTGGC
GGGTGTCGGGGCTGGCTTAACTATGCGGCATCAGAGCAGATTGTACTGAGAGTGCACCATATGCGGTGTG
AAATACCGCACAGATGCGTAAGGAGAAAATACCGCATCAGGCGCCATTCGCCATTCAGGCTGCGCAACTG
TTGGGAAGGGCGATCGGTGCGGGCCTCTTCGCTATTACGCCAGCTGGCGAAAGGGGGATGTGCTGCAAGG
CGATTAAGTTGGGTAACGCCAGGGTTTTCCCAGTCACGACGTTGTAAAACGACGGCCAGTGAATTCGAGC
TCGGTACCCGCAAAGCTTCTGTCTGAGTCCAAACTCTGTTGACCACCGTGAAGTTCAGGTCTTAAGCCAA
AGCATGCCACTCACTCCGCACCAGGCAGTGCCTAGTGGAGAGAGGCCCTACATGTGTGTTGAGTGTGGGA
AGTGCTTTGGCCGGAGTTCCCACCTCCTTCAGCATCAGCGTATCCACACTGGAGAGAAGCCCTATGTGTG
CAGTGTATGTGGGAAGGCCTTCAGCCAGAGCTCAGTCCTTAGTAAACACAGGAGAATTCACACAGGTGAG
AAGCCCTATGAGTGTAATGAGTGTGGAAAAGCCTTTAGAGTGAGCTCAGATCTTGCTCAGCATCACAAGA
TACATACAGGAGAGAAGCCTCACGAATGTCTTGAGTGTCGGAAAGCCTTCACTCAACTCTCACATCTCAT
TCAGCACCAGCGGATCCACACGGGAGAAAGGCCATATGTGTGTCCGTTGTGTGGGAAAGCCTTCAACCAT
AGCACTGTTCTGCGGAGCCACCAGAGGGTACACACTGGGGAGAAGCCTCACAGGTGCAATGAGTGTGGGA
AAACCTTCAGTGTGAAGAGGACACTGCTGCAGCACCAGAGGATCCACACCGGGGAGAAGCCCTACACGTG
CAGCGAGTGTGGGAAGGCCTTCAGCGACCGCTCAGTCCTCATTCAGCACCACAACGTGCACACCGGGGAG
AAGCCCTATGAGTGCAGTGAGTGTGGGAAGACCTTCAGCCACCGCTCCACACTGATGAATCACGAGCGGA
TCCACACCGAGGAAAAGCCCTATGCATGCTACGAATGTGGGAAGGCCTTCGTTCAGCACTCACACCTGAT
CCAGCACCAGAGAGTCCACACTGGGGAGAAGCCCTATGTGTGTGGTGAATGTGGGCACGCCTTCAGTGCA
CGCCGGTCTCTGATCCAGCATGAGAGAATCCACACAGGTGAAAAGCCCTTCCAGTGCACAGAATGTGGCA
AAGCCTTCAGCCTGAAAGCAACTCTGATTGTGCACCTGAGGACCCACACGGGCGAGAAGCCATATGAGTG
CAATAGCTGCGGGAAGGCCTTCAGCCAGTACTCAGTGCTCATCCAGCACCAGCGGATCCACACAGGCGAG
AAGCCCTATGAGTGCGGGGAGTGTGGGCGTGCCTTCAACCAGCATGGCCACCTAATCCAGCACCAGAAAG
TGCACAGAAAGTTGGGGATTCCAACTACTGCAAGCGAGAATCTTTATTTTCAGGGCGCCGCCAAATTCAA
AGAAACCGCTGCTGCTAAATTCGAACGCCAGCACATGGACAGCGGAGGTGGAGGTTCGAGCGGTCCCTCG
GGTTCGTCGAGCCTGGAAGTTCTGTTCCAGGGGCCCCTGTCGTCGAGCGGTCCCTCGGGTTCGATGGTGA
GCAAAGGCGAGGAGCTGTTCACCGGGGTGGTGCCCATCCTGGTCGAGCTGGACGGCGACGTAAACGGCCA
CAAGTTCAGCGTGTCCGGCGAGGGCGAGGGCGATGCCACCTACGGCAAGCTGACCCTGAAGTTCATCTGC
ACCACCGGCAAGCTGCCCGTGCCCTGGCCCACCCTCGTGACCACCCTGACCTACGGCGTGCAGTGCTTCA
GCCGCTACCCCGACCACATGAAGCAGCACGACTTCTTCAAGTCCGCCATGCCCGAAGGCTACGTCCAGGA
GCGCACCATCTTCTTCAAGGACGACGGCAACTACAAGACCCGCGCCGAGGTGAAGTTCGAGGGCGACACC
CTGGTGAACCGCATCGAGCTGAAGGGCATCGACTTCAAGGAGGACGGCAACATCCTGGGGCACAAGCTGG
AGTACAACTACAACAGCCACAACGTCTATATCATGGCCGACAAGCAGAAGAACGGCATCAAGGTGAACTT
CAAGATCCGCCACAACATCGAGGACGGCAGCGTGCAGCTCGCCGACCACTACCAGCAGAACACCCCCATC
GGCGACGGCCCCGTGCTGCTGCCCGACAACCACTACCTGAGCACCCAGTCCGCCCTGAGCAAAGACCCCA
ACGAGAAGCGCGATCACATGGTCCTTAAGGAGTTCGTGACCGCCGCCGGGATCACTCTCGGCATGGACGA
GCTGTACAAGTAATGATCTAGAGTCGAGTTAATTAAGAATTCCGCCCCCCCCCCTCTCCCTCCCCCCCCC
TAACGTTACTGGCCGAAGCCGCTTGGAATAAGGCCGGTGTGCGTTTGTCTATATGTTATTTTCCACCATA
TTGCCGTCTTTTGGCAATGTGAGGGCCCGGAAACCTGGCCCTGTCTTCTTGACGAGCATTCCTAGGGGTC
TTTCCCCTCTCGCCAAAGGAATGCAGGGTCTGTTGAATGTCGTGAAGGAAGCAGTTCCTCTGGAAGCTTC
TTGAAGACAAACAACGTCTGTAGCGACCCTTTGCAGGCAGCGGAACCCCCCACCTGGCGACAGGTGCCTC
TGCGGCCAAAAGCCACGTGTATAAGATACACCTGCAAAGGCGGCACAACCCCAGTGCCACGTTGTGAGTT
GGATAGTTGTGGAAAGAGTCAAATGGCTCTCCTCAAGCGTATTCAACAAGGGGCTGAAGGATGCCCAGAA
GGTACCCCATTGTATGGGATCTGATCTGGGGCCTCGGTGCACATGCTTTACATGTGTTTAGTCGAGGTTA
AAAAAACGTCTAGGCCCCCCGAACCACGGGGACGTGGTTTTCCTTTGAAAAACACGATGATAATATGGCC
ACAACCTGTTACATTGCACAAGATAAAAATATATCATCACGAACAGTAAAACTGTCTGCTTACATAAACA
GTAATACAAGGGGTGTTATGGGATCGGCCATTGAACAAGATGGATTGCACGCAGGTTCTCCGGCCGCTTG
GGTGGAGAGGCTATTCGGCTATGACTGGGCACAACAGACAATCGGCTGCTCTGATGCCGCCGTGTTCCGG
CTGTCAGCGCAGGGGCGCCCGGTTCTTTTTGTCAAGACCGACCTGTCCGGTGCCCTGAATGAACTGCAGG
ACGAGGCAGCGCGGCTATCGTGGCTGGCCACGACGGGCGTTCCTTGCGCAGCTGTGCTCGACGTTGTCAC
TGAAGCGGGAAGGGACTGGCTGCTATTGGGCGAAGTGCCGGGGCAGGATCTCCTGTCATCTCACCTTGCT
CCTGCCGAGAAAGTATCCATCATGGCTGATGCAATGCGGCGGCTGCATACGCTTGATCCGGCTACCTGCC
CATTCGACCACCAAGCGAAACATCGCATCGAGCGAGCACGTACTCGGATGGAAGCCGGTCTTGTCGATCA
GGATGATCTGGACGAAGAGCATCAGGGGCTCGCGCCAGCCGAACTGTTCGCCAGGCTCAAGGCGCGCATG
CCCGACGGCGAGGATCTCGTCGTGACCCATGGCGATGCCTGCTTGCCGAATATCATGGTGGAAAATGGCC
GCTTTTCTGGATTCATCGACTGTGGCCGGCTGGGTGTGGCGGACCGCTATCAGGACATAGCGTTGGCTAC
CCGTGATATTGCTGAAGAGCTTGGCGGCGAATGGGCTGACCGCTTCCTCGTGCTTTACGGTATCGCCGCT
CCCGATTCGCAGCGCATCGCCTTCTATCGCCTTCTTGACGAGTTCTTCTGAGTCCCCATGGCTGACACAA
GAATCCATTCTCACAGAAACTGCATGTGGAACCACAAGCAGCCTTCAGCCCAAGAGAAGTCTCTGTTAAC
TCTATAGGAAGCTTTTCTTTGGCGATTCAGTGTCACAAAATAACTCCAGAAAGAAGCACTTAGCGTGCTG
TTCCTGTGGAAAAACTTCAGAGACTACCTGTTTTATTTTCCTCAACATCTTGAAGTTATGTTGGAGAGTA
ATCATACAATTGTAGAGAATTTTGGTAAAAAACAGCCATAATTCTTTAACATTAGTTTATTTGAACTAAG
GGAATTTAAGGCATAAGAACCATTATCCCAATAAAATCTTACATTCCAAATAAAGTTCTTTTTCTAAGAA
CATTACATGCCCTTCCTAAATATCAATTAACCATACTAATTATTGCACTTAAAATTTGAAAGTCGGACTA
TTTTCAGTATTCTCTTAAAAGACTAAAGTATTGTATGGATAAAGTGATATAAAAAGATATTTTCATCAAG
CATCATGTAAAATGGTTGGAAATCCTAAGTGTGTGGATTTCCATCCTAAGTGTGTGGAGTCCTGTTTTGT
ATGAAACAAGGAAAAAGCTTATATATTAGTGAGAAATTACATAAATTTAAAAAACTTTTTGTATGTGTGT
GTGGAGATAGTCTTGCTCTGTTGCCCAAGCTGCAGTGCAGTGGCATGATCTTGGCTCACTGCAGTCTCCG
CCCCCACCCCAGGTTCAAGCTTTTCTTGTGCCTCAGTCTCCCAAGTAACTAGGATTATAGATATGCGCCA
CCACACCTGGCTAATTTTTGTATTTTTAGTAGAGACGGAGTTTCACCGTGTTGGCCAGGCTGGTCTCGAA
CTCCTGGCCTCAAGTGATCCTCCCACCTTTGCTTCCGAAAGTGTTGGGATTACAGGCGTGAGGCACCATG
CCTGGCCTAGAAAACCC
Features (pLannotate 1.2.2; 19 found; start..end, strand, type, name):
     58..74      -  protein_bind   lac operator: The lac repressor binds to the lac operator to inhibit transcription in E. coli. This inhibition can be relieved by adding lactose or isopropyl-β-D-thiogalactopyranoside (IPTG). lac repressor encoded by lacI
     82..112     -  promoter       lac promoter: promoter for the E. coli lac operon
    127..148     -  protein_bind   CAP binding site: CAP binding activates transcription in the presence of cAMP. E. coli catabolite activator protein
    161..253     -  CDS            lacI (fragment): lac repressor; lacI; The lac repressor binds to the lac operator to inhibit transcription in E. coli. This inhibition can be relieved by adding lactose or isopropyl-β-D-thiogalactopyranoside (IPTG).
    436..1024    -  rep_origin     ori: high-copy-number ColE1/pMB1/pBR322/pUC origin of replication
   1195..2055    -  CDS            AmpR: β-lactamase; bla; confers resistance to ampicillin, carbenicillin, and related antibiotics
   2056..2160    -  promoter       AmpR promoter: bla
   2255..2290    +  CDS            rop (fragment): Rop protein, which maintains plasmids at low copy number; rop
   2392..2491    +  misc_feature   bom (fragment): basis of mobility region from pBR322
   2497..2654    -  CDS            lacZα (fragment): LacZα fragment of β-galactosidase; lacZ fragment
   2671..2832    +  CDS            ZNF250 (fragment): ZN250_HUMAN - Also known as ZNF647. Experimental evidence at protein level: Swiss-Prot protein existence level 1. May be involved in transcriptional regulation. From Homo sapiens (Human).
   3766..3787    +  CDS            ZFHD1 (DNA binding domain) (fragment): composite human DNA-binding domain composed of domains from the transcription factors Zif268 and Oct-1 (Pomerantz et al., 1995)
   3885..3905    +  CDS            capTEV™ (fragment): composite tag for in vivo biotinylation, TEV protease cleavage, and 6xHis tagging
   3919..3963    +  CDS            S-Tag: affinity and epitope tag derived from pancreatic ribonuclease A
   4054..4773    +  CDS            EGFP: the original enhanced GFP (Yang et al., 1996) mammalian codon-optimized
   4811..5396    +  misc_feature   IRES2: internal ribosome entry site (IRES) of the encephalomyocarditis virus (EMCV)
   5478..6281    +  CDS            NeoR/KanR: aminoglycoside phosphotransferase from Tn5; aph(3')-II (or nptII); confers resistance to neomycin, kanamycin, and G418 (Geneticin®)
   7009..7152    +  CDS            C9orf85 (fragment): CI085_HUMAN - Experimental evidence at protein level: Swiss-Prot protein existence level 1. From Homo sapiens (Human).
   7227..21      +  misc_feature   MCS (fragment) (across the origin): pUC18/19 multiple cloning site
