>Addgene plasmid #112383 | pZNF250-donor | addgene full sequence | sequence record 229838 | Addgene NGS Result
GACCTGCAGGCATGCAAGCTTGGCGTAATCATGGTCATAGCTGTTTCCTGTGTGAAATTGTTATCCGCTC
ACAATTCCACACAACATACGAGCCGGAAGCATAAAGTGTAAAGCCTGGGGTGCCTAATGAGTGAGCTAAC
TCACATTAATTGCGTTGCGCTCACTGCCCGCTTTCCAGTCGGGAAACCTGTCGTGCCAGCTGCATTAATG
AATCGGCCAACGCGCGGGGAGAGGCGGTTTGCGTATTGGGCGCTCTTCCGCTTCCTCGCTCACTGACTCG
CTGCGCTCGGTCGTTCGGCTGCGGCGAGCGGTATCAGCTCACTCAAAGGCGGTAATACGGTTATCCACAG
AATCAGGGGATAACGCAGGAAAGAACATGTGAGCAAAAGGCCAGCAAAAGGCCAGGAACCGTAAAAAGGC
CGCGTTGCTGGCGTTTTTCCATAGGCTCCGCCCCCCTGACGAGCATCACAAAAATCGACGCTCAAGTCAG
AGGTGGCGAAACCCGACAGGACTATAAAGATACCAGGCGTTTCCCCCTGGAAGCTCCCTCGTGCGCTCTC
CTGTTCCGACCCTGCCGCTTACCGGATACCTGTCCGCCTTTCTCCCTTCGGGAAGCGTGGCGCTTTCTCA
TAGCTCACGCTGTAGGTATCTCAGTTCGGTGTAGGTCGTTCGCTCCAAGCTGGGCTGTGTGCACGAACCC
CCCGTTCAGCCCGACCGCTGCGCCTTATCCGGTAACTATCGTCTTGAGTCCAACCCGGTAAGACACGACT
TATCGCCACTGGCAGCAGCCACTGGTAACAGGATTAGCAGAGCGAGGTATGTAGGCGGTGCTACAGAGTT
CTTGAAGTGGTGGCCTAACTACGGCTACACTAGAAGAACAGTATTTGGTATCTGCGCTCTGCTGAAGCCA
GTTACCTTCGGAAAAAGAGTTGGTAGCTCTTGATCCGGCAAACAAACCACCGCTGGTAGCGGTGGTTTTT
TTGTTTGCAAGCAGCAGATTACGCGCAGAAAAAAAGGATCTCAAGAAGATCCTTTGATCTTTTCTACGGG
GTCTGACGCTCAGTGGAACGAAAACTCACGTTAAGGGATTTTGGTCATGAGATTATCAAAAAGGATCTTC
ACCTAGATCCTTTTAAATTAAAAATGAAGTTTTAAATCAATCTAAAGTATATATGAGTAAACTTGGTCTG
ACAGTTACCAATGCTTAATCAGTGAGGCACCTATCTCAGCGATCTGTCTATTTCGTTCATCCATAGTTGC
CTGACTCCCCGTCGTGTAGATAACTACGATACGGGAGGGCTTACCATCTGGCCCCAGTGCTGCAATGATA
CCGCGAGACCCACGCTCACCGGCTCCAGATTTATCAGCAATAAACCAGCCAGCCGGAAGGGCCGAGCGCA
GAAGTGGTCCTGCAACTTTATCCGCCTCCATCCAGTCTATTAATTGTTGCCGGGAAGCTAGAGTAAGTAG
TTCGCCAGTTAATAGTTTGCGCAACGTTGTTGCCATTGCTACAGGCATCGTGGTGTCACGCTCGTCGTTT
GGTATGGCTTCATTCAGCTCCGGTTCCCAACGATCAAGGCGAGTTACATGATCCCCCATGTTGTGCAAAA
AAGCGGTTAGCTCCTTCGGTCCTCCGATCGTTGTCAGAAGTAAGTTGGCCGCAGTGTTATCACTCATGGT
TATGGCAGCACTGCATAATTCTCTTACTGTCATGCCATCCGTAAGATGCTTTTCTGTGACTGGTGAGTAC
TCAACCAAGTCATTCTGAGAATAGTGTATGCGGCGACCGAGTTGCTCTTGCCCGGCGTCAATACGGGATA
ATACCGCGCCACATAGCAGAACTTTAAAAGTGCTCATCATTGGAAAACGTTCTTCGGGGCGAAAACTCTC
AAGGATCTTACCGCTGTTGAGATCCAGTTCGATGTAACCCACTCGTGCACCCAACTGATCTTCAGCATCT
TTTACTTTCACCAGCGTTTCTGGGTGAGCAAAAACAGGAAGGCAAAATGCCGCAAAAAAGGGAATAAGGG
CGACACGGAAATGTTGAATACTCATACTCTTCCTTTTTCAATATTATTGAAGCATTTATCAGGGTTATTG
TCTCATGAGCGGATACATATTTGAATGTATTTAGAAAAATAAACAAATAGGGGTTCCGCGCACATTTCCC
CGAAAAGTGCCACCTGACGTCTAAGAAACCATTATTATCATGACATTAACCTATAAAAATAGGCGTATCA
CGAGGCCCTTTCGTCTCGCGCGTTTCGGTGATGACGGTGAAAACCTCTGACACATGCAGCTCCCGGAGAC
GGTCACAGCTTGTCTGTAAGCGGATGCCGGGAGCAGACAAGCCCGTCAGGGCGCGTCAGCGGGTGTTGGC
GGGTGTCGGGGCTGGCTTAACTATGCGGCATCAGAGCAGATTGTACTGAGAGTGCACCATATGCGGTGTG
AAATACCGCACAGATGCGTAAGGAGAAAATACCGCATCAGGCGCCATTCGCCATTCAGGCTGCGCAACTG
TTGGGAAGGGCGATCGGTGCGGGCCTCTTCGCTATTACGCCAGCTGGCGAAAGGGGGATGTGCTGCAAGG
CGATTAAGTTGGGTAACGCCAGGGTTTTCCCAGTCACGACGTTGTAAAACGACGGCCAGTGAATTCGAGC
TCGGTACCCGCAAAGCTTCTGTCTGAGTCCAAACTCTGTTGACCACCGTGAAGTTCAGGTCTTAAGCCAA
AGCATGCCACTCACTCCGCACCAGGCAGTGCCTAGTGGAGAGAGGCCCTACATGTGTGTTGAGTGTGGGA
AGTGCTTTGGCCGGAGTTCCCACCTCCTTCAGCATCAGCGTATCCACACTGGAGAGAAGCCCTATGTGTG
CAGTGTATGTGGGAAGGCCTTCAGCCAGAGCTCAGTCCTTAGTAAACACAGGAGAATTCACACAGGTGAG
AAGCCCTATGAGTGTAATGAGTGTGGAAAAGCCTTTAGAGTGAGCTCAGATCTTGCTCAGCATCACAAGA
TACATACAGGAGAGAAGCCTCACGAATGTCTTGAGTGTCGGAAAGCCTTCACTCAACTCTCACATCTCAT
TCAGCACCAGCGGATCCACACGGGAGAAAGGCCATATGTGTGTCCGTTGTGTGGGAAAGCCTTCAACCAT
AGCACTGTTCTGCGGAGCCACCAGAGGGTACACACTGGGGAGAAGCCTCACAGGTGCAATGAGTGTGGGA
AAACCTTCAGTGTGAAGAGGACACTGCTGCAGCACCAGAGGATCCACACCGGGGAGAAGCCCTACACGTG
CAGCGAGTGTGGGAAGGCCTTCAGCGACCGCTCAGTCCTCATTCAGCACCACAACGTGCACACCGGGGAG
AAGCCCTATGAGTGCAGTGAGTGTGGGAAGACCTTCAGCCACCGCTCCACACTGATGAATCACGAGCGGA
TCCACACCGAGGAAAAGCCCTATGCATGCTACGAATGTGGGAAGGCCTTCGTTCAGCACTCACACCTGAT
CCAGCACCAGAGAGTCCACACTGGGGAGAAGCCCTATGTGTGTGGTGAATGTGGGCACGCCTTCAGTGCA
CGCCGGTCTCTGATCCAGCATGAGAGAATCCACACAGGTGAAAAGCCCTTCCAGTGCACAGAATGTGGCA
AAGCCTTCAGCCTGAAAGCAACTCTGATTGTGCACCTGAGGACCCACACGGGCGAGAAGCCATATGAGTG
CAATAGCTGCGGGAAGGCCTTCAGCCAGTACTCAGTGCTCATCCAGCACCAGCGGATCCACACAGGCGAG
AAGCCCTATGAGTGCGGGGAGTGTGGGCGTGCCTTCAACCAGCATGGCCACCTAATCCAGCACCAGAAAG
TGCACAGAAAGTTGGGGATTCCAACTACTGCAAGCGAGAATCTTTATTTTCAGGGCGCCGCCAAATTCAA
AGAAACCGCTGCTGCTAAATTCGAACGCCAGCACATGGACAGCGGAGGTGGAGGTTCGAGCGGTCCCTCG
GGTTCGTCGAGCCTGGAAGTTCTGTTCCAGGGGCCCCTGTCGTCGAGCGGTCCCTCGGGTTCGATGGTGA
GCAAAGGCGAGGAGCTGTTCACCGGGGTGGTGCCCATCCTGGTCGAGCTGGACGGCGACGTAAACGGCCA
CAAGTTCAGCGTGTCCGGCGAGGGCGAGGGCGATGCCACCTACGGCAAGCTGACCCTGAAGTTCATCTGC
ACCACCGGCAAGCTGCCCGTGCCCTGGCCCACCCTCGTGACCACCCTGACCTACGGCGTGCAGTGCTTCA
GCCGCTACCCCGACCACATGAAGCAGCACGACTTCTTCAAGTCCGCCATGCCCGAAGGCTACGTCCAGGA
GCGCACCATCTTCTTCAAGGACGACGGCAACTACAAGACCCGCGCCGAGGTGAAGTTCGAGGGCGACACC
CTGGTGAACCGCATCGAGCTGAAGGGCATCGACTTCAAGGAGGACGGCAACATCCTGGGGCACAAGCTGG
AGTACAACTACAACAGCCACAACGTCTATATCATGGCCGACAAGCAGAAGAACGGCATCAAGGTGAACTT
CAAGATCCGCCACAACATCGAGGACGGCAGCGTGCAGCTCGCCGACCACTACCAGCAGAACACCCCCATC
GGCGACGGCCCCGTGCTGCTGCCCGACAACCACTACCTGAGCACCCAGTCCGCCCTGAGCAAAGACCCCA
ACGAGAAGCGCGATCACATGGTCCTTAAGGAGTTCGTGACCGCCGCCGGGATCACTCTCGGCATGGACGA
GCTGTACAAGTAATGATCTAGAGTCGAGTTAATTAAGAATTCCGCCCCCCCCCCTCTCCCTCCCCCCCCC
TAACGTTACTGGCCGAAGCCGCTTGGAATAAGGCCGGTGTGCGTTTGTCTATATGTTATTTTCCACCATA
TTGCCGTCTTTTGGCAATGTGAGGGCCCGGAAACCTGGCCCTGTCTTCTTGACGAGCATTCCTAGGGGTC
TTTCCCCTCTCGCCAAAGGAATGCAGGGTCTGTTGAATGTCGTGAAGGAAGCAGTTCCTCTGGAAGCTTC
TTGAAGACAAACAACGTCTGTAGCGACCCTTTGCAGGCAGCGGAACCCCCCACCTGGCGACAGGTGCCTC
TGCGGCCAAAAGCCACGTGTATAAGATACACCTGCAAAGGCGGCACAACCCCAGTGCCACGTTGTGAGTT
GGATAGTTGTGGAAAGAGTCAAATGGCTCTCCTCAAGCGTATTCAACAAGGGGCTGAAGGATGCCCAGAA
GGTACCCCATTGTATGGGATCTGATCTGGGGCCTCGGTGCACATGCTTTACATGTGTTTAGTCGAGGTTA
AAAAAACGTCTAGGCCCCCCGAACCACGGGGACGTGGTTTTCCTTTGAAAAACACGATGATAATATGGCC
ACAACCTGTTACATTGCACAAGATAAAAATATATCATCACGAACAGTAAAACTGTCTGCTTACATAAACA
GTAATACAAGGGGTGTTATGGGATCGGCCATTGAACAAGATGGATTGCACGCAGGTTCTCCGGCCGCTTG
GGTGGAGAGGCTATTCGGCTATGACTGGGCACAACAGACAATCGGCTGCTCTGATGCCGCCGTGTTCCGG
CTGTCAGCGCAGGGGCGCCCGGTTCTTTTTGTCAAGACCGACCTGTCCGGTGCCCTGAATGAACTGCAGG
ACGAGGCAGCGCGGCTATCGTGGCTGGCCACGACGGGCGTTCCTTGCGCAGCTGTGCTCGACGTTGTCAC
TGAAGCGGGAAGGGACTGGCTGCTATTGGGCGAAGTGCCGGGGCAGGATCTCCTGTCATCTCACCTTGCT
CCTGCCGAGAAAGTATCCATCATGGCTGATGCAATGCGGCGGCTGCATACGCTTGATCCGGCTACCTGCC
CATTCGACCACCAAGCGAAACATCGCATCGAGCGAGCACGTACTCGGATGGAAGCCGGTCTTGTCGATCA
GGATGATCTGGACGAAGAGCATCAGGGGCTCGCGCCAGCCGAACTGTTCGCCAGGCTCAAGGCGCGCATG
CCCGACGGCGAGGATCTCGTCGTGACCCATGGCGATGCCTGCTTGCCGAATATCATGGTGGAAAATGGCC
GCTTTTCTGGATTCATCGACTGTGGCCGGCTGGGTGTGGCGGACCGCTATCAGGACATAGCGTTGGCTAC
CCGTGATATTGCTGAAGAGCTTGGCGGCGAATGGGCTGACCGCTTCCTCGTGCTTTACGGTATCGCCGCT
CCCGATTCGCAGCGCATCGCCTTCTATCGCCTTCTTGACGAGTTCTTCTGAGTCCCCATGGCTGACACAA
GAATCCATTCTCACAGAAACTGCATGTGGAACCACAAGCAGCCTTCAGCCCAAGAGAAGTCTCTGTTAAC
TCTATAGGAAGCTTTTCTTTGGCGATTCAGTGTCACAAAATAACTCCAGAAAGAAGCACTTAGCGTGCTG
TTCCTGTGGAAAAACTTCAGAGACTACCTGTTTTATTTTCCTCAACATCTTGAAGTTATGTTGGAGAGTA
ATCATACAATTGTAGAGAATTTTGGTAAAAAACAGCCATAATTCTTTAACATTAGTTTATTTGAACTAAG
GGAATTTAAGGCATAAGAACCATTATCCCAATAAAATCTTACATTCCAAATAAAGTTCTTTTTCTAAGAA
CATTACATGCCCTTCCTAAATATCAATTAACCATACTAATTATTGCACTTAAAATTTGAAAGTCGGACTA
TTTTCAGTATTCTCTTAAAAGACTAAAGTATTGTATGGATAAAGTGATATAAAAAGATATTTTCATCAAG
CATCATGTAAAATGGTTGGAAATCCTAAGTGTGTGGATTTCCATCCTAAGTGTGTGGAGTCCTGTTTTGT
ATGAAACAAGGAAAAAGCTTATATATTAGTGAGAAATTACATAAATTTAAAAAACTTTTTGTATGTGTGT
GTGGAGATAGTCTTGCTCTGTTGCCCAAGCTGCAGTGCAGTGGCATGATCTTGGCTCACTGCAGTCTCCG
CCCCCACCCCAGGTTCAAGCTTTTCTTGTGCCTCAGTCTCCCAAGTAACTAGGATTATAGATATGCGCCA
CCACACCTGGCTAATTTTTGTATTTTTAGTAGAGACGGAGTTTCACCGTGTTGGCCAGGCTGGTCTCGAA
CTCCTGGCCTCAAGTGATCCTCCCACCTTTGCTTCCGAAAGTGTTGGGATTACAGGCGTGAGGCACCATG
CCTGGCCTAGAAAACCC
Features (pLannotate 1.2.2; 19 found; start..end, strand, type, name):
     58..74      -  protein_bind   lac operator: The lac repressor binds to the lac operator to inhibit transcription in E. coli. This inhibition can be relieved by adding lactose or isopropyl-β-D-thiogalactopyranoside (IPTG). lac repressor encoded by lacI
     82..112     -  promoter       lac promoter: promoter for the E. coli lac operon
    127..148     -  protein_bind   CAP binding site: CAP binding activates transcription in the presence of cAMP. E. coli catabolite activator protein
    161..253     -  CDS            lacI (fragment): lac repressor; lacI; The lac repressor binds to the lac operator to inhibit transcription in E. coli. This inhibition can be relieved by adding lactose or isopropyl-β-D-thiogalactopyranoside (IPTG).
    436..1024    -  rep_origin     ori: high-copy-number ColE1/pMB1/pBR322/pUC origin of replication
   1195..2055    -  CDS            AmpR: β-lactamase; bla; confers resistance to ampicillin, carbenicillin, and related antibiotics
   2056..2160    -  promoter       AmpR promoter: bla
   2255..2290    +  CDS            rop (fragment): Rop protein, which maintains plasmids at low copy number; rop
   2392..2491    +  misc_feature   bom (fragment): basis of mobility region from pBR322
   2497..2654    -  CDS            lacZα (fragment): LacZα fragment of β-galactosidase; lacZ fragment
   2671..2832    +  CDS            ZNF250 (fragment): ZN250_HUMAN - Also known as ZNF647. Experimental evidence at protein level: Swiss-Prot protein existence level 1. May be involved in transcriptional regulation. From Homo sapiens (Human).
   3766..3787    +  CDS            ZFHD1 (DNA binding domain) (fragment): composite human DNA-binding domain composed of domains from the transcription factors Zif268 and Oct-1 (Pomerantz et al., 1995)
   3885..3905    +  CDS            capTEV™ (fragment): composite tag for in vivo biotinylation, TEV protease cleavage, and 6xHis tagging
   3919..3963    +  CDS            S-Tag: affinity and epitope tag derived from pancreatic ribonuclease A
   4054..4773    +  CDS            EGFP: the original enhanced GFP (Yang et al., 1996) mammalian codon-optimized
   4811..5396    +  misc_feature   IRES2: internal ribosome entry site (IRES) of the encephalomyocarditis virus (EMCV)
   5478..6281    +  CDS            NeoR/KanR: aminoglycoside phosphotransferase from Tn5; aph(3')-II (or nptII); confers resistance to neomycin, kanamycin, and G418 (Geneticin®)
   7009..7152    +  CDS            C9orf85 (fragment): CI085_HUMAN - Experimental evidence at protein level: Swiss-Prot protein existence level 1. From Homo sapiens (Human).
   7227..21      +  misc_feature   MCS (fragment) (across the origin): pUC18/19 multiple cloning site
