[The description below was written by a language model from this plasmid's Addgene catalogue record and pLannotate feature annotations shown in this document.]
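Description:
pZNF250-donor is a homology-directed repair template built in the high-copy pUC19 backbone, intended for CRISPR-mediated knock-in of a GFP tag at the endogenous human ZNF250 (also called ZNF647/ZFP647) locus. It is propagated in E. coli through the pUC-type ColE1 origin and selected with ampicillin via the β-lactamase gene. Remnants of the pUC19 lac promoter/operator, lacZα and multiple cloning site flank the insert, which was assembled by Gibson cloning.

The payload is an EGFP-IRES-Neo cassette placed between two ZNF250 homology arms amplified from K562 genomic DNA. In the annotated 7.2 kb sequence the upstream arm contains recognisable ZNF250 coding sequence, followed by a short linker region in which an S-tag and a fragment of a TEV-cleavage/His-type composite tag are detected, then EGFP. The order of these parts suggests a fusion at the end of the ZNF250 coding region, although the record does not state this. An EMCV IRES downstream of EGFP drives translation of the neomycin phosphotransferase gene from the same transcript. No separate mammalian promoter is annotated, so G418 resistance would be expected to depend on integration into an expressed locus. The short hits to ZFHD1 and C9orf85 are probably similarity matches within the genomic arms rather than designed elements. Two recorded single-base substitutions in the arm may serve to prevent re-cutting of the donor or edited allele by Cas9, but the record does not give their purpose.

The plasmid is meant to be used together with its companion guide RNA plasmid, pZNF250.1.0-gDNA, to generate cell lines expressing GFP-tagged ZNF250 from its native locus.
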