Addgene plasmid #112383: pZNF250-donor
Purpose: CRISPR donor plasmid to tag human transcription factor ZNF250 with GFP
Depositing lab: Kevin White. Depositing organization: University of Chicago.
Backbone
  Vector backbone: pUC19
  Vector type: CRISPR
Growth in bacteria
  Bacterial resistance: Ampicillin, 100 μg/mL
  Growth temperature: 37°C
  Growth strain: DH5alpha
  Copy number: High Copy
Gene/Insert
  Gene/Insert name: ZNF250 homology arms flanking EGFP-IRES-Neo cassette
  Species: H. sapiens (human)
  Mutation: hg38:8:144882271:C>G,hg38:8:144882273:T>C
  Entrez Gene: ZNF250 (a.k.a. ZFP647, ZNF647)
  Cloning method: Gibson Cloning
  Sequencing primers: 5′ M13pUC-fwd; 3′ M13pUC-rev
Terms and licenses: Academic/Nonprofit Terms; Industry Terms: Not Available to Industry
Depositor comments: Cloning source: K562. Use with plasmid pZNF250.1.0-gDNA.
How to cite: pZNF250-donor was a gift from Kevin White (Addgene plasmid # 112383 ; http://n2t.net/addgene:112383 ; RRID:Addgene_112383)
